>Addgene plasmid #239907 | LLP985 | addgene full sequence | sequence record 486337 | Addgene NGS Result
GTGCCGAGGCACGAACCCAGTGGACATAAGCCTGTTCGGTTCGTAAGCTGTAATGCAAGTAGCGTATGCG
CTCACGCAACTGGTCCAGAACCTTGACCGAACGCAGCGGTGGTAACGGCGCAGTGGCGGTTTTCATGGCT
TGTTATGACTGTTTTTTTGGGGTACAGTCTATGCCTCGGGCATCCAAGCAGCAAGCGCGTTACGCCGTGG
GTCGATGTTTGATGTTATGGAGCAGCAACGATGTTACGCAGCAGGGCAGTCGCCCTAAAACAAAGTTAAA
CATCATGGGGGAAGCGGTGATCGCCGAAGTATCGACTCAACTATCAGAGGTAGTTGGCGTCATCGAGCGC
CATCTCGAACCGACGTTGCTGGCCGTACATTTGTACGGCTCCGCAGTGGATGGCGGCCTGAAGCCACACA
GCGATATTGATTTGCTGGTTACGGTGACCGTAAGGCTTGATGAAACAACGCGGCGAGCTTTGATCAACGA
CCTTTTGGAAACTTCGGCTTCCCCTGGAGAGAGCGAGATTCTCCGCGCTGTAGAAGTCACCATTGTTGTG
CACGACGACATCATTCCGTGGCGTTATCCAGCTAAGCGCGAACTGCAATTTGGAGAATGGCAGCGCAATG
ACATTCTTGCAGGTATCTTCGAGCCAGCCACGATCGACATTGATCTGGCTATCTTGCTGACAAAAGCAAG
AGAACATAGCGTTGCCTTGGTAGGTCCAGCGGCGGAGGAACTCTTTGATCCGGTTCCTGAACAGGATCTA
TTTGAGGCGCTAAATGAAACCTTAACGCTATGGAACTCGCCGCCCGACTGGGCTGGCGATGAGCGAAATG
TAGTGCTTACGTTGTCCCGCATTTGGTACAGCGCAGTAACCGGCAAAATCGCGCCGAAGGATGTCGCTGC
CGACTGGGCAATGGAGCGCCTGCCGGCCCAGTATCAGCCCGTCATACTTGAAGCTAGACAGGCTTATCTT
GGACAAGAAGAAGATCGCTTGGCCTCGCGCGCAGATCAGTTGGAAGAATTTGTCCATTACGTGAAAGGCG
AGATCACCAAGGTAGTCGGCAAATAATGTCTAGCTAGAAATTCGTTCAAGCCGACGCCGCTTCGCGGCGC
GGCTTAACTCAAGCGTTAGATGCACTAAGCACATAATTGCTCACAGCCAAACTATCAGGTCAAGTCTGCT
TTTATTATTTTTAAGCGTGCATAATAAGCCCTACACAAATTGGGAGATATATCATGCTGTCAGACCAAGT
TTACTCATATATACTTTAGATTGATTTAAAACTTCATTTTTAATTTAAAAGGATCTAGGTGAAGATCCTT
TTTGATAATCTCATGACCAAAATCCCTTAACGTGAGTTTTCGTTCCACTGAGCGTCAGACCCCGTAGAAA
AGATCAAAGGATCTTCTTGAGATCCTTTTTTTCTGCGCGTAATCTGCTGCTTGCAAACAAAAAAACCACC
GCTACCAGCGGTGGTTTGTTTGCCGGATCAAGAGCTACCAACTCTTTTTCCGAAGGTAACTGGCTTCAGC
AGAGCGCAGATACCAAATACTGTTCTTCTAGTGTAGCCGTAGTTAGGCCACCACTTCAAGAACTCTGTAG
CACCGCCTACATACCTCGCTCTGCTAATCCTGTTACCAGTGGCTGCTGCCAGTGGCGATAAGTCGTGTCT
TACCGGGTTGGACTCAAGACGATAGTTACCGGATAAGGCGCAGCGGTCGGGCTGAACGGGGGGTTCGTGC
ACACAGCCCAGCTTGGAGCGAACGACCTACACCGAACTGAGATACCTACAGCGTGAGCTATGAGAAAGCG
CCACGCTTCCCGAAGGGAGAAAGGCGGACAGGTATCCGGTAAGCGGCAGGGTCGGAACAGGAGAGCGCAC
GAGGGAGCTTCCAGGGGGAAACGCCTGGTATCTTTATAGTCCTGTCGGGTTTCGCCACCTCTGACTTGAG
CGTCGATTTTTGTGATGCTCGTCAGGGGGGCGGAGCCTATGGAAAAACGCCAGCAACGCGGCCTTTTTAC
GGTTCCTGCACTCTGTGGTCTCAGGAGCCAACACTCGAATCCCCACCCGTTGGACCAAACCCGGCTCATT
AAGCGTCGGTTCAGATTTATTTCCTTTATTTAAAAAAAAGGAAAGGGTAAAAAATAGAAAATTGGAAACA
GTTAAAGCCCAAAATTGTAATTTACCGAGAATTGTAAATTTACCTGACCAGGAACTTCCCCAAGCTGGAC
TATAAATAGGGTAGGAGAGACTCACGCTGGGAATCCCCTCGTCGCTGCGTCTCTCTCCCGCAACCTTCGA
TTTTCGTTTATTCGCATCCATCGGAGAGAGAAAACAATCAATAAGCGACCTACTCGAGACCACGAA
Features (pLannotate 1.2.2; 4 found; start..end, strand, type, name):
     23..46      +  promoter       Pc promoter (fragment): intI1 (promoter lies within the coding sequence); class 1 integron promoter
    222..278     +  CDS            GmR (fragment): gentamycin acetyltransferase; aacC1; confers resistance to gentamycin
    289..1076    +  CDS            SmR (fragment): aminoglycoside adenylyltransferase (Murphy, 1985); aadA; confers resistance to spectinomycin and streptomycin
   1417..2005    +  rep_origin     ori: high-copy-number ColE1/pMB1/pBR322/pUC origin of replication
