[The description below was written by a language model from this plasmid's Addgene catalogue record and pLannotate feature annotations shown in this document.]
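Description:
LLP985 is a small (about 2.4 kb) Level-0 part plasmid for Golden Gate modular cloning, built on the pAGM9121 backbone, a standard MoClo-type acceptor for storing individual standardised parts. It is a bacterial cloning and storage vector rather than an expression or delivery construct. It replicates from a high-copy ColE1/pUC-type origin and is selected with spectinomycin through an aadA aminoglycoside adenylyltransferase gene (SmR), which also confers streptomycin resistance. The annotation also picks up a short class 1 integron Pc promoter fragment and a short gentamicin acetyltransferase fragment just upstream of aadA. These are most likely remnants of the integron-derived resistance cassette, and there is no indication that the plasmid provides gentamicin resistance.

The payload is TCTP-SynPro-05, a synthetic engineered promoter held as a reusable Level-0 module. The automated feature table annotates only the backbone elements, so the promoter itself, its architecture and the flanking Type IIS sites and overhangs are not described in the record, and the cloning sites are listed as unknown. The name suggests a design based on a TCTP promoter, but the record does not confirm this. The associated work concerns CRISPRi-based circuits for controlling gene expression in plants, which suggests that this is one of a series of synthetic promoters intended to be regulated within such circuits, though the record does not give details such as guide RNA target sites. In practice the part would be released by Type IIS digestion and assembled with coding sequence and terminator modules into higher-level transcription units for plant synthetic biology.
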