Addgene plasmid #239907: LLP985
Purpose: TCTP-SynPro-05 as Level-0 part (Golden Gate cloning)
Depositing lab: Ryan Lister. Depositing organization: University of Western Australia. Publication: CRISPRi-based circuits to control gene expression in plants. Khan MA, Herring G, Zhu JY, Oliva M, Fourie E, Johnston B, Zhang Z, Potter J, Pineda L, Pflueger J, Swain T, Pflueger C, Lloyd JPB, Secco D, Small I, Kidd BN, Lister R. Nat Biotechnol. 2025 Mar;43(3):416-430. doi: 10.1038/s41587-024-02236-w. Epub 2024 May 20. PubMed 38769424.
Backbone
  Vector backbone: pAGM9121
  Vector type: Synthetic Biology
Growth in bacteria
  Bacterial resistance: Spectinomycin, 50 μg/mL
  Growth temperature: 30°C
  Growth strain: DH5alpha
  Copy number: High Copy
Gene/Insert
  Gene/Insert name: TCTP-SynPro-05 engineered promoter
  Species: Synthetic
  Mutation: N/A
  Cloning method: Restriction Enzyme; 5′ cloning site Unknown (unknown if destroyed)
Terms and licenses: Academic/Nonprofit Terms; Industry Terms: Not Available to Industry
How to cite: LLP985 was a gift from Ryan Lister (Addgene plasmid # 239907 ; http://n2t.net/addgene:239907 ; RRID:Addgene_239907)
